>Addgene plasmid #209379 | pGW-GOI-TurboID-GFP | addgene full sequence | sequence record 415940 | Addgene NGS Result
TTTCACGCCCTTTTAAATATCCGATTATTCTAATAAACGCTCTTTTCTCTTAGGTTTACCCGCCAATATA
TCCTGTCAAACACTGATAGTTTAAACTGAAGGCGGGAAACGACAATCTGATCCAAGCTCAAGCTGCTCTA
GCATTCGCCATTCAGGCTGCGCAACTGTTGGGAAGGGCGATCGGTGCGGGCCTCTTCGCTATTACGCCAG
CTGGCGAAAGGGGGATGTGCTGCAAGGCGATTAAGTTGGGTAACGCCAGGGTTTTCCCAGTCACGACGTT
GTAAAACGACGGCCAGTGCCAAGCTTGCATGCCTGCAGGTCCCCAGATTAGCCTTTTCAATTTCAGAAAG
AATGCTAACCCACAGATGGTTAGAGAGGCTTACGCAGCAGGTCTCATCAAGACGATCTACCCGAGCAATA
ATCTCCAGGAAATCAAATACCTTCCCAAGAAGGTTAAAGATGCAGTCAAAAGATTCAGGACTAACTGCAT
CAAGAACACAGAGAAAGATATATTTCTCAAGATCAGAAGTACTATTCCAGTATGGACGATTCAAGGCTTG
CTTCACAAACCAAGGCAAGTAATAGAGATTGGAGTCTCTAAAAAGGTAGTTCCCACTGAATCAAAGGCCA
TGGAGTCAAAGATTCAAATAGAGGACCTAACAGAACTCGCCGTAAAGACTGGCGAACAGTTCATACAGAG
TCTCTTACGACTCAATGACAAGAAGAAAATCTTCGTCAACATGGTGGAGCACGACACACTTGTCTACTCC
AAAAATATCAAAGATACAGTCTCAGAAGACCAAAGGGCAATTGAGACTTTTCAACAAAGGGTAATATCCG
GAAACCTCCTCGGATTCCATTGCCCAGCTATCTGTCACTTTATTGTGAAGATAGTGGAAAAGGAAGGTGG
CTCCTACAAATGCCATCATTGCGATAAAGGAAAGGCCATCGTTGAAGATGCCTCTGCCGACAGTGGTCCC
AAAGATGGACCCCCACCCACGAGGAGCATCGTGGAAAAAGAAGACGTTCCAACCACGTCTTCAAAGCAAG
TGGATTGATGTGATATCTCCACTGACGTAAGGGATGACGCACAATCCCACTATCCTTCGCAAGACCCTTC
CTCTATATAAGGAAGTTCATTTCATTTGGAGAGAACACGGGGGACTCTAGAGTTATCAACAAGTTTGTAC
AAAAAAGCTGAACGAGAAACGTAAAATGATATAAATATCAATATATTAAATTAGATTTTGCATAAAAAAC
AGACTACATAATACTGTAAAACACAACATATCCAGTCACTATGGCGGCCCCTCGAGAGGCCGCATTAGGC
ACCCCAGGCTTTACACTTTATGCTTCCGGCTCGTATAATGTGTGGATTTTGAGTTAGGATCCGTCGAGAT
TTTCAGGAGCTAAGGAAGCTAAAATGGAGAAAAAAATCACTGGATATACCACCGTTGATATATCCCAATG
GCATCGTAAAGAACATTTTGAGGCATTTCAGTCAGTTGCTCAATGTACCTATAACCAGACCGTTCAGCTG
GATATTACGGCCTTTTTAAAGACCGTAAAGAAAAATAAGCACAAGTTTTATCCGGCCTTTATTCACATTC
TTGCCCGCCTGATGAATGCTCATCCGGAATTCCGTATGGCAATGAAAGACGGTGAGCTGGTGATATGGGA
TAGTGTTCACCCTTGTTACACCGTTTTCCATGAGCAAACTGAAACGTTTTCATCGCTCTGGAGTGAATAC
CACGACGATTTCCGGCAGTTTCTACACATATATTCGCAAGATGTGGCGTGTTACGGTGAAAACCTGGCCT
ATTTCCCTAAAGGGTTTATTGAGAATATGTTTTTCGTCTCAGCCAATCCCTGGGTGAGTTTCACCAGTTT
TGATTTAAACGTGGCCAATATGGACAACTTCTTCGCCCCCGTTTTCACCATGGGCAAATATTATACGCAA
GGCGACAAGGTGCTGATGCCGCTGGCGATTCAGGTTCATCATGCCGTTTGTGATGGCTTCCATGTCGGCA
GAATGCTTAATGAATTACAACAGTACTGCGATGAGTGGCAGGCGGGGCGTAATCTAGAGGATCCGGCTTA
CTAAAAGCCAGATAACAGTATGCGTATTTGCGCGCTGATTTTTGCGGTATAAGAATATATACTGATATGT
ATACCCGAAGTATGTCAAAAAGAGGTATGCTATGAAGCAGCGTATTACAGTGACAGTTGACAGCGACAGC
TATCAGTTGCTCAAGGCATATATGATGTCAATATCTCCGGTCTGGTAAGCACAACCATGCAGAATGAAGC
CCGTCGTCTGCGTGCCGAACGCTGGAAAGCGGAAAATCAGGAAGGGATGGCTGAGGTCGCCCGGTTTATT
GAAATGAACGGCTCTTTTGCTGACGAGAACAGGGGCTGGTGAAATGCAGTTTAAGGTTTACACCTATAAA
AGAGAGAGCCGTTATCGTCTGTTTGTGGATGTACAGAGTGATATTATTGACACGCCCGGGCGACGGATGG
TGATCCCCCTGGCCAGTGCACGTCTGCTGTCAGATAAAGTCCCCCGTGAACTTTACCCGGTGGTGCATAT
CGGGGATGAAAGCTGGCGCATGATGACCACCGATATGGCCAGTGTGCCGGTCTCCGTTATCGGGGAAGAA
GTGGCTGATCTCAGCCACCGCGAAAATGACATCAAAAACGCCATTAACCTGATGTTCTGGGGAATATAAA
TGTCAGGCTCCCTTATACACAGCCAGTCTGCAGGTCGACCATAGTGACTGGATATGTTGTGTTTTACAGT
ATTATGTAGTCTGTTTTTTATGCAAAATCTAATTTAATATATTGATATTTATATCATTTTACGTTTCTCG
TTCAGCTTTCTTGTACAAAGTGGTTCGATCTAGAGGATCCATGTACCCGTATGATGTTCCGGATTACGCT
GGCTATCCCTACGACGTGCCCGACTATGCCGGGTACCCCTATGACGTCCCAGACTACGCAGCTAGCAAAG
ACAATACTGTGCCTCTGAAGCTGATCGCTCTCCTGGCTAATGGCGAGTTCCATAGTGGCGAACAGCTGGG
AGAAACCCTGGGCATGTCCAGGGCCGCTATCAACAAGCACATTCAGACTCTGCGCGACTGGGGCGTGGAC
GTGTTCACCGTGCCCGGAAAGGGCTACTCTCTGCCCGAGCCTATCCCGCTGCTGAACGCTAAACAGATTC
TGGGACAGCTGGACGGCGGGAGCGTGGCAGTCCTGCCTGTGGTAGACTCCACCAATCAGTACCTGCTGGA
TCGAATCGGCGAGCTGAAGAGTGGGGATGCTTGCATTGCAGAATATCAGCAGGCAGGGAGAGGAAGCAGA
GGGAGGAAATGGTTCTCTCCTTTTGGAGCTAACCTGTACCTGAGTATGTTTTGGCGCCTGAAGCGGGGAC
CAGCAGCAATCGGCCTGGGCCCGGTCATCGGAATTGTCATGGCAGAAGCGCTGCGAAAGCTGGGAGCAGA
CAAGGTGCGAGTCAAATGGCCCAATGACCTGTATCTGCAGGATAGAAAGCTGGCAGGCATCCTGGTGGAG
CTGGCCGGAATAACAGGCGATGCTGCACAGATCGTCATTGGCGCCGGGATTAACGTGGCTATGAGGCGCG
TGGAGGAAAGCGTGGTCAATCAGGGCTGGATCACACTGCAGGAAGCAGGGATTAACCTGGACAGGAATAC
TCTGGCCGCTACGCTGATCCGAGAGCTGCGGGCAGCCCTGGAACTGTTCGAGCAGGAAGGCCTGGCTCCA
TATCTGCCACGGTGGGAGAAGCTGGATAACTTCATCAATAGACCCGTGAAGCTGATCATTGGGGACAAAG
AGATTTTCGGGATTAGCCGGGGGATTGATAAACAGGGAGCCCTGCTGCTGGAACAGGACGGAGTTATCAA
ACCCTGGATGGGCGGAGAAATCAGTCTGCGGTCTGCCGAAAAGATGAGCAAGGGCGAGGAGCTGTTCACC
GGGGTGGTGCCCATCCTGGTCGAGCTGGACGGCGACGTAAACGGCCACAAGTTCAGCGTGTCCGGCGAGG
GCGAGGGCGATGCCACCTACGGCAAGCTGACCCTGAAGTTCATCTGCACCACCGGCAAGCTGCCCGTGCC
CTGGCCCACCCTCGTGACCACCTTCACCTACGGCGTGCAGTGCTTCAGCCGCTACCCCGACCACATGAAG
CAGCACGACTTCTTCAAGTCCGCCATGCCCGAAGGCTACGTCCAGGAGCGCACCATCTTCTTCAAGGACG
ACGGCAACTACAAGACCCGCGCCGAGGTGAAGTTCGAGGGCGACACCCTGGTGAACCGCATCGAGCTGAA
GGGCATCGACTTCAAGGAGGACGGCAACATCCTGGGGCACAAGCTGGAGTACAACTACAACAGCCACAAC
GTCTATATCATGGCCGACAAGCAGAAGAACGGCATCAAGGTGAACTTCAAGATCCGCCACAACATCGAGG
ACGGCAGCGTGCAGCTCGCCGACCACTACCAGCAGAACACCCCCATCGGCGACGGCCCCGTGCTGCTGCC
CGACAACCACTACCTGAGCACCCAGTCCGCCCTGAGCAAAGACCCCAACGAGAAGCGCGATCACATGGTC
CTGCTGGAGTTCGTGACCGCCGCCGGGATCACTCACGGCATGGACGAGCTGTACAAGTAAAGCGGCCCGA
GCTCGAATTTCCCCGATCGTTCAAACATTTGGCAATAAAGTTTCTTAAGATTGAATCCTGTTGCCGGTCT
TGCGATGATTATCATATAATTTCTGTTGAATTACGTTAAGCATGTAATAATTAACATGTAATGCATGACG
TTATTTATGAGATGGGTTTTTATGATTAGAGTCCCGCAATTATACATTTAATACGCGATAGAAAACAAAA
TATAGCGCGCAAACTAGGATAAATTATCGCGCGCGGTGTCATCTATGTTACTAGATCGGGAATTGGTTCC
GGAACCAATTCGTAATCATGTCATAGCTGTTTCCTGTGTGAAATTGTTATCCGCTCACAATTCCACACAA
CATACGAGCCGGAAGCATAAAGTGTAAAGCCTGGGGTGCCTAATGAGTGAGCTAACTCACATTAGGCTGA
ATTAGGCGCGCCTATTTCTATTAATTCCCGATCTAGTAACATAGATGACACCGCGCGCGATAATTTATCC
TAGTTTGCGCGCTATATTTTGTTTTCTATCGCGTATTAAATGTATAATTGCGGGACTCTAATCATAAAAA
CCCATCTCATAAATAACGTCATGCATTACATGTTAATTATTACATGCTTAACGTAATTCAACAGAAATTA
TATGATAATCATCGCAAGACCGGCAACAGGATTCAATCTTAAGAAACTTTATTGCCAAATGTTTGAACGA
TCGGGGAAATTCGGGGGATCGATCCCGCGAACTGTGGACGAGAACTGTGCCACCAAGCGTAAGGCCGTTC
TCTCGCATTTGCCTTGCTAGGCTCGCGCGAGTTGCTGGCTGAGGCGTTCTCGAAATCAGCTCTTGTTCGG
TCGGCATCTACTCTATTCCTTTGCCCTCGGACGAGTGCTGGGGCGTCGGTTTCCACTATCGGCGAGTACT
TCTACACAGCCATCGGTCCAGACGGCCGCGCTTCTGCGGGCGATTTGTGTACGCCCGACAGTCCCGGCTC
CGGATCGGACGATTGCGTCGCATCGACCCTGCGCCCAAGCTGCATCATCGAAATTGCCGTCAACCAAGCT
CTGATAGAGTTGGTCAAGACCAATGCGGAGCATATACGCCCGGAGCCGCGGCGATCCTGCAAGCTCCGGA
TGCCTCCGCTCGAAGTAGCGCGTCTGCTGCTCCATACAAGCCAACCACGGCCTCCAGAAGAAGATGTTGG
CGACCTCGTATTGGGAATCCCCGAACATCGCCTCGCTCCAGTCAATGACCGCTGTTATGCGGCCATTGTC
CGTCAGGACATTGTTGGAGCCGAAATCCGCGTGCACGAGGTGCCGGACTTCGGGGCAGTCCTCGGCCCAA
AGCATCAGCTCATCGAGAGCCTGCGCGACGGACGCACTGACGGTGTCGTCCATCACAGTTTGCCAGTGAT
ACACATGGGGATCAGCAATCGCGCATATGAAATCACGCCATGTAGTGTATTGACCGATTCCTTGCGGTCC
GAATGGGCCGAACCCGCTCGTCTGGCTAAGATCGGCCGCAGCGATCGCATCCATGGCCTCCGCGACCGGC
TGCAGAACAGCGGGCAGTTCGGTTTCAGGCAGGTCTTGCAACGTGACACCCTGTGCACGGCGGGAGATGC
AATAGGTCAGGCTCTCGCTGAATGCCCCAATGTCAAGCACTTCCGGAATCGGGAGCGCGGCCGATGCAAA
GTGCCGATAAACATAACGATCTTTGTAGAAACCATCGGCGCAGCTATTTACCCGCAGGACATATCCACGC
CCTCCTACATCGAAGCTGAAAGCACGAGATTCTTCGCCCTCCGAGAGCTGCATCAGGTCGGAGACGCTGT
CGAACTTTTCGATCAGAAACTTCTCGACAGACGTCGCGGTGAGTTCAGGCTTTTTCATATCTTATTGCCC
CCCGGGATCAGATCTGGATTGAGAGTGAATATGAGACTCTAATTGGATACCGAGGGGAATTTATGGAACG
TCAGTGGAGCATTTTTGACAAGAAATATTTGCTAGCTGATAGTGACCTTAGGCGACTTTTGAACGCGCAA
TAATGGTTTCTGACGTATGTGCTTAGCTCATTAAACTCCAGAAACCCGCGGCTGAGTGGCTCCTTCAACG
TTGCGGTTCTGTCAGTTCCAAACGTAAAACGGCTTGTCCCGCGTCATCGGCGGGGGTCATAACGTGACTC
CCTTAATTCTCCGCTCATGATCTTGATCCCCTGCGCCATCAGATCCTTGGCGGCAAGAAAGCCATCCAGT
TTACTTTGCAGGGCTTCCCAACCTTACCAGAGGGCGCCCCAGCTGGCAATTCCGGTTCGCTTGCTGTCCA
TAAAACCGCCCAGTCTAGCTATCGCCATGTAAGCCCACTGCAAGCTACCTGCTTTCTCTTTGCGCTTGCG
TTTTCCCTTGTCCAGATAGCCCAGTAGCTGACATTCATCCGGGGTCAGCACCGTTTCTGCGGACTGGCTT
TCTACGTGTTCCGCTTCCTTTAGCAGCCCTTGCGCCCTGAGTGCTTGCGGCAGCGTGAAGCTGATCCGTC
GAGATTAATAGAAATAAATTCAGCCTAATTCGGCGTTAATTCAGTACATTAAAAACGTCCGCAATGTGTT
ATTAAGTTGTCTAAGCGTCAATTTGTTTACACCACAATATATCCTGCCACCAGCCAGCCAACAGCTCCCC
GACCGGCAGCTCGGCACAAAATCACCACTCGATACAGGCAGCCCATCAGTCCGGGACGGCGTCAGCGGGA
GAGCCGTTGTAAGGCGGCAGACTTTGCTCATGTTACCGATGCTATTCGGAAGAACGGCAACTAAGCTGCC
GGGTTTGAAACACGGATGATCTCGCGGAGGGTAGCATGTTGATTGTAACGATGACAGAGCGTTGCTGCCT
GTGATCAATTCGGGCACGAACCCAGTGGACATAAGCCTGTTCGGTTCGTAAGCTGTAATGCAAGTAGCGT
ATGCGCTCACGCAACTGGTCCAGAACCTTGACCGAACGCAGCGGTGGTAACGGCGCAGTGGCGGTTTTCA
TGGCTTGTTATGACTGTTTTTTTGGGGTACAGTCTATGCCTCGGGCATCCAAGCAGCAAGCGCGTTACGC
CGTGGGTCGATGTTTGATGTTATGGAGCAGCAACGATGTTACGCAGCAGGGCAGTCGCCCTAAAACAAAG
TTAAACATCATGGGGGAAGCGGTGATCGCCGAAGTATCGACTCAACTATCAGAGGTAGTTGGCGTCATCG
AGCGCCATCTCGAACCGACGTTGCTGGCCGTACATTTGTACGGCTCCGCAGTGGATGGCGGCCTGAAGCC
ACACAGTGATATTGATTTGCTGGTTACGGTGACCGTAAGGCTTGATGAAACAACGCGGCGAGCTTTGATC
AACGACCTTTTGGAAACTTCGGCTTCCCCTGGAGAGAGCGAGATTCTCCGCGCTGTAGAAGTCACCATTG
TTGTGCACGACGACATCATTCCGTGGCGTTATCCAGCTAAGCGCGAACTGCAATTTGGAGAATGGCAGCG
CAATGACATTCTTGCAGGTATCTTCGAGCCAGCCACGATCGACATTGATCTGGCTATCTTGCTGACAAAA
GCAAGAGAACATAGCGTTGCCTTGGTAGGTCCAGCGGCGGAGGAACTCTTTGATCCGGTTCCTGAACAGG
ATCTATTTGAGGCGCTAAATGAAACCTTAACGCTATGGAACTCGCCGCCCGACTGGGCTGGCGATGAGCG
AAATGTAGTGCTTACGTTGTCCCGCATTTGGTACAGCGCAGTAACCGGCAAAATCGCGCCGAAGGATGTC
GCTGCCGACTGGGCAATGGAGCGCCTGCCGGCCCAGTATCAGCCCGTCATACTTGAAGCTAGACAGGCTT
ATCTTGGACAAGAAGAAGATCGCTTGGCCTCGCGCGCAGATCAGTTGGAAGAATTTGTCCACTACGTGAA
AGGCGAGATCACCAAGGTAGTCGGCAAATAATGTCTAGCTAGAAATTCGTTCAAGCCGACGCCGCTTCGC
GGCGCGGCTTAACTCAAGCGTTAGATGCACTAAGCACATAATTGCTCACAGCCAAACTATCAGGTCAAGT
CTGCTTTTATTATTTTTAAGCGTGCATAATAAGCCCTACACAAATTGGGAGATATATCATGCATGACCAA
AATCCCTTAACGTGAGTTTTCGTTCCACTGAGCGTCAGACCCCGTAGAAAAGATCAAAGGATCTTCTTGA
GATCCTTTTTTTCTGCGCGTAATCTGCTGCTTGCAAACAAAAAAACCACCGCTACCAGCGGTGGTTTGTT
TGCCGGATCAAGAGCTACCAACTCTTTTTCCGAAGGTAACTGGCTTCAGCAGAGCGCAGATACCAAATAC
TGTCCTTCTAGTGTAGCCGTAGTTAGGCCACCACTTCAAGAACTCTGTAGCACCGCCTACATACCTCGCT
CTGCTAATCCTGTTACCAGTGGCTGCTGCCAGTGGCGATAAGTCGTGTCTTACCGGGTTGGACTCAAGAC
GATAGTTACCGGATAAGGCGCAGCGGTCGGGCTGAACGGGGGGTTCGTGCACACAGCCCAGCTTGGAGCG
AACGACCTACACCGAACTGAGATACCTACAGCGTGAGCTATGAGAAAGCGCCACGCTTCCCGAAGGGAGA
AAGGCGGACAGGTATCCGGTAAGCGGCAGGGTCGGAACAGGAGAGCGCACGAGGGAGCTTCCAGGGGGAA
ACGCCTGGTATCTTTATAGTCCTGTCGGGTTTCGCCACCTCTGACTTGAGCGTCGATTTTTGTGATGCTC
GTCAGGGGGGCGGAGCCTATGGAAAAACGCCAGCAACGCGGCCTTTTTACGGTTCCTGGCCTTTTGCTGG
CCTTTTGCTCACATGTTCTTTCCTGCGTTATCCCCTGATTCTGTGGATAACCGTATTACCGCCTTTGAGT
GAGCTGATACCGCTCGCCGCAGCCGAACGACCGAGCGCAGCGAGTCAGTGAGCGAGGAAGCGGAAGAGCG
CCTGATGCGGTATTTTCTCCTTACGCATCTGTGCGGTATTTCACACCGCATATGGTGCACTCTCAGTACA
ATCTGCTCTGATGCCGCATAGTTAAGCCAGTATACACTCCGCTATCGCTACGTGACTGGGTCATGGCTGC
GCCCCGACACCCGCCAACACCCGCTGACGCGCCCTGACGGGCTTGTCTGCTCCCGGCATCCGCTTACAGA
CAAGCTGTGACCGTCTCCGGGAGCTGCATGTGTCAGAGGTTTTCACCGTCATCACCGAAACGCGCGAGGC
AGGGTGCCTTGATGTGGGCGCCGGCGGTCGAGTGGCGACGGCGCGGCTTGTCCGCGCCCTGGTAGATTGC
CTGGCCGTAGGCCAGCCATTTTTGAGCGGCCAGCGGCCGCGATAGGCCGACGCGAAGCGGCGGGGCGTAG
GGAGCGCAGCGACCGAAGGGTAGGCGCTTTTTGCAGCTCTTCGGCTGTGCGCTGGCCAGACAGTTATGCA
CAGGCCAGGCGGGTTTTAAGAGTTTTAATAAGTTTTAAAGAGTTTTAGGCGGAAAAATCGCCTTTTTTCT
CTTTTATATCAGTCACTTACATGTGTGACCGGTTCCCAATGTACGGCTTTGGGTTCCCAATGTACGGGTT
CCGGTTCCCAATGTACGGCTTTGGGTTCCCAATGTACGTGCTATCCACAGGAAAGAGACCTTTTCGACCT
TTTTCCCCTGCTAGGGCAATTTGCCCTAGCATCTGCTCCGTACATTAGGAACCGGCGGATGCTTCGCCCT
CGATCAGGTTGCGGTAGCGCATGACTAGGATCGGGCCAGCCTGCCCCGCCTCCTCCTTCAAATCGTACTC
CGGCAGGTCATTTGACCCGATCAGCTTGCGCACGGTGAAACAGAACTTCTTGAACTCTCCGGCGCTGCCA
CTGCGTTCGTAGATCGTCTTGAACAACCATCTGGCTTCTGCCTTGCCTGCGGCGCGGCGTGCCAGGCGGT
AGAGAAAACGGCCGATGCCGGGATCGATCAAAAAGTAATCGGGGTGAACCGTCAGCACGTCCGGGTTCTT
GCCTTCTGTGATCTCGCGGTACATCCAATCAGCTAGCTCGATCTCGATGTACTCCGGCCGCCCGGTTTCG
CTCTTTACGATCTTGTAGCGGCTAATCAAGGCTTCACCCTCGGATACCGTCACCAGGCGGCCGTTCTTGG
CCTTCTTCGTACGCTGCATGGCAACGTGCGTGGTGTTTAACCGAATGCAGGTTTCTACCAGGTCGTCTTT
CTGCTTTCCGCCATCGGCTCGCCGGCAGAACTTGAGTACGTCCGCAACGTGTGGACGGAACACGCGGCCG
GGCTTGTCTCCCTTCCCTTCCCGGTATCGGTTCATGGATTCGGTTAGATGGGAAACCGCCATCAGTACCA
GGTCGTAATCCCACACACTGGCCATGCCGGCCGGCCCTGCGGAAACCTCTACGTGCCCGTCTGGAAGCTC
GTAGCGGATCACCTCGCCAGCTCGTCGGTCACGCTTCGACAGACGGAAAACGGCCACGTCCATGATGCTG
CGACTATCGCGGGTGCCCACGTCATAGAGCATCGGAACGAAAAAATCTGGTTGCTCGTCGCCCTTGGGCG
GCTTCCTAATCGACGGCGCACCGGCTGCCGGCGGTTGCCGGGATTCTTTGCGGATTCGATCAGCGGCCGC
TTGCCACGATTCACCGGGGCGTGCTTCTGCCTCGATGCGTTGCCGCTGGGCGGCCTGCGCGGCCTTCAAC
TTCTCCACCAGGTCATCACCCAGCGCCGCGCCGATTTGTACCGGGCCGGATGGTTTGCGACCGCTCACGC
CGATTCCTCGGGCTTGGGGGTTCCAGTGCCATTGCAGGGCCGGCAGACAACCCAGCCGCTTACGCCTGGC
CAACCGCCCGTTCCTCCACACATGGGGCATTCCACGGCGTCGGTGCCTGGTTGTTCTTGATTTTCCATGC
CGCCTCCTTTAGCCGCTAAAATTCATCTACTCATTTATTCATTTGCTCATTTACTCTGGTAGCTGCGCGA
TGTATTCAGATAGCAGCTCGGTAATGGTCTTGCCTTGGCGTACCGCGTACATCTTCAGCTTGGTGTGATC
CTCCGCCGGCAACTGAAAGTTGACCCGCTTCATGGCTGGCGTGTCTGCCAGGCTGGCCAACGTTGCAGCC
TTGCTGCTGCGTGCGCTCGGACGGCCGGCACTTAGCGTGTTTGTGCTTTTGCTCATTTTCTCTTTACCTC
ATTAACTCAAATGAGTTTTGATTTAATTTCAGCGGCCAGCGCCTGGACCTCGCGGGCAGCGTCGCCCTCG
GGTTCTGATTCAAGAACGGTTGTGCCGGCGGCGGCAGTGCCTGGGTAGCTCACGCGCTGCGTGATACGGG
ACTCAAGAATGGGCAGCTCGTACCCGGCCAGCGCCTCGGCAACCTCACCGCCGATGCGCGTGCCTTTGAT
CGCCCGCGACACGACAAAGGCCGCTTGTAGCCTTCCATCCGTGACCTCAATGCGCTGCTTAACCAGCTCC
ACCAGGTCGGCGGTGGCCCATATGTCGTAAGGGCTTGGCTGCACCGGAATCAGCACGAAGTCGGCTGCCT
TGATCGCGGACACAGCCAAGTCCGCCGCCTGGGGCGCTCCGTCGATCACTACGAAGTCGCGCCGGCCGAT
GGCCTTCACGTCGCGGTCAATCGTCGGGCGGTCGATGCCGACAACGGTTAGCGGTTGATCTTCCCGCACG
GCCGCCCAATCGCGGGCACTGCCCTGGGGATCGGAATCGACTAACAGAACATCGGCCCCGGCGAGTTGCA
GGGCGCGGGCTAGATGGGTTGCGATGGTCGTCTTGCCTGACCCGCCTTTCTGGTTAAGTACAGCGATAAC
CTTCATGCGTTCCCCTTGCGTATTTGTTTATTTACTCATCGCATCATATACGCAGCGACCGCATGACGCA
AGCTGTTTTACTCAAATACACATCACCTTTTTAGACGGCGGCGCTCGGTTTCTTCAGCGGCCAAGCTGGC
CGGCCAGGCCGCCAGCTTGGCATCAGACAAACCGGCCAGGATTTCATGCAGCCGCACGGTTGAGACGTGC
GCGGGCGGCTCGAACACGTACCCGGCCGCGATCATCTCCGCCTCGATCTCTTCGGTAATGAAAAACGGTT
CGTCCTGGCCGTCCTGGTGCGGTTTCATGCTTGTTCCTCTTGGCGTTCATTCTCGGCGGCCGCCAGGGCG
TCGGCCTCGGTCAATGCGTCCTCACGGAAGGCACCGCGCCGCCTGGCCTCGGTGGGCGTCACTTCCTCGC
TGCGCTCAAGTGCGCGGTACAGGGTCGAGCGATGCACGCCAAGCAGTGCAGCCGCCTCTTTCACGGTGCG
GCCTTCCTGGTCGATCAGCTCGCGGGCGTGCGCGATCTGTGCCGGGGTGAGGGTAGGGCGGGGGCCAAAC
TTCACGCCTCGGGCCTTGGCGGCCTCGCGCCCGCTCCGGGTGCGGTCGATGATTAGGGAACGCTCGAACT
CGGCAATGCCGGCGAACACGGTCAACACCATGCGGCCGGCCGGCGTGGTGGTGTCGGCCCACGGCTCTGC
CAGGCTACGCAGGCCCGCGCCGGCCTCCTGGATGCGCTCGGCAATGTCCAGTAGGTCGCGGGTGCTGCGG
GCCAGGCGGTCTAGCCTGGTCACTGTCACAACGTCGCCAGGGCGTAGGTGGTCAAGCATCCTGGCCAGCT
CCGGGCGGTCGCGCCTGGTGCCGGTGATCTTCTCGGAAAACAGCTTGGTGCAGCCGGCCGCGTGCAGTTC
GGCCCGTTGGTTGGTCAAGTCCTGGTCGTCGGTGCTGACGCGGGCATAGCCCAGCAGGCCAGCGGCGGCG
CTCTTGTTCATGGCGTAATGTCTCCGGTTCTAGTCGCAAGTATTCTACTTTATGCGACTAAAACACGCGA
CAAGAAAACGCCAGGAAAAGGGCAGGGCGGCAGCCTGTCGCGTAACTTAGGACTTGTGCGACATGTCGTT
TTCAGAAGACGGCTGCACTGAACGTCAGAAGCCGACTGCACTATAGCAGCGGAGGGGTTGGATCAAAGTA
CTTTGATCCCGAGGGGAACCCTGTGGTTGGCATGCACATACAAATGGACGAACGGATAAACCT
Features (pLannotate 1.2.2; 32 found; start..end, strand, type, name):
     54..78      -  misc_feature   RB T-DNA repeat: right border repeat from nopaline C58 T-DNA
    144..298     -  CDS            lacZα (fragment): LacZα fragment of β-galactosidase; lacZ fragment
    301..321     -  misc_feature   MCS (fragment): pUC18/19 multiple cloning site
    812..1153    +  promoter       CaMV 35S promoter: strong constitutive promoter from cauliflower mosaic virus
   1179..1303    +  protein_bind   attR1: mutant version of attR; recombination site for the Gateway® LR reaction LR Clonase™
   1340..1370    +  promoter       lac UV5 promoter: E. coli lac promoter with an "up" mutation
   1394..1423    +  promoter       cat promoter (fragment): promoter of the E. coli cat gene encoding chloramphenicol acetyltransferase
   1424..2104    +  CDS            CmR: chloramphenicol acetyltransferase confers resistance to chloramphenicol
   2261..2419    +  CDS            ccdA (fragment): CCDA_ECO57 - Also known as H, letA. Experimental evidence at protein level: Swiss-Prot protein existence level 1. Antitoxin component of a type II toxin-antitoxin (TA) system which inhibits the post-segregational killing (PSK) of plasmid-free cells, also referred to as a plasmid addiction system. Binds to and blocks the activity of CcdB; will also remove bound CcdB protein from the CcdB-GyrA complex by forming a CcdA-CcdB complex, a process termed rejuvenation. Functions as a transcriptional corepressor for the ccdAB operon, repression also requires CcdB (By similarity). From Escherichia coli
   2424..2729    +  CDS            ccdB: CcdB, a bacterial toxin that poisons DNA gyrase; ccdB; Plasmids containing the ccdB gene cannot be propagated in standard E. coli strains.
   2770..2894    -  protein_bind   attR2: mutant version of attR; recombination site for the Gateway® LR reaction LR Clonase™
   3007..3963    +  CDS            TurboID: mutant of the E. coli biotin ligase BioID engineered for improved catalytic efficiency (Branon et al., 2018)
   3964..4677    +  CDS            GFP (S65T): GFP (S65T) is a basic (constitutively fluorescent) green fluorescent protein published in 1995, derived from Aequorea victoria.
   4705..4957    +  terminator     NOS terminator: nopaline synthase terminator and poly(A) signal
   5012..5034    -  protein_bind   lac operator (fragment): The lac repressor binds to the lac operator to inhibit transcription in E. coli. This inhibition can be relieved by adding lactose or isopropyl-β-D-thiogalactopyranoside (IPTG). lac repressor encoded by lacI
   5038..5068    -  promoter       lac promoter: promoter for the E. coli lac operon
   5083..5104    -  protein_bind   CAP binding site: CAP binding activates transcription in the presence of cAMP. E. coli catabolite activator protein
   5140..5392    -  terminator     NOS terminator: nopaline synthase terminator and poly(A) signal
   5543..6568    -  CDS            HygR: aminoglycoside phosphotransferase from E. coli; aph(4)-Ia; confers resistance to hygromycin
   6620..6799    -  promoter       NOS promoter: nopaline synthase promoter
   6879..7208    -  CDS            tnpA (fragment): TN5P_ECOLX - Also known as tnp. Experimental evidence at protein level: Swiss-Prot protein existence level 1. Mediates transposition of transposon Tn5 by a 'cut and paste' mechanism. First, the monomeric transposase binds the 19 bp inverted DNA repeats flanking the transposon. Then, dimerization of the DNA- bound transposase creates a synaptic DNA complex. After nicking of the first DNA strand, excision of the transposon proceeds through a series of intermediates. The transposase then mediates the insertion of the transposon at a new site by strand transfer. The activity of the wild- type tran
   7305..7329    -  misc_feature   LB T-DNA repeat: left border repeat from nopaline C58 T-DNA
   7588..7611    +  promoter       Pc promoter (fragment): intI1 (promoter lies within the coding sequence); class 1 integron promoter
   7787..7843    +  CDS            GmR (fragment): gentamycin acetyltransferase; aacC1; confers resistance to gentamycin
   7854..8641    +  CDS            SmR (fragment): aminoglycoside adenylyltransferase (Murphy, 1985); aadA; confers resistance to spectinomycin and streptomycin
   8887..9475    +  rep_origin     ori: high-copy-number ColE1/pMB1/pBR322/pUC origin of replication
   9661..9801    -  misc_feature   bom: basis of mobility region from pBR322
   9903..9942    -  CDS            rop (fragment): Rop protein, which maintains plasmids at low copy number; rop
  10145..10339   -  rep_origin     pVS1 oriV: origin of replication for the Pseudomonas plasmid pVS1 (Heeb et al., 2000)
  10405..11478   -  CDS            pVS1 RepA: replication protein from the Pseudomonas plasmid pVS1 (Heeb et al., 2000)
  11907..12536   -  CDS            pVS1 StaA: stability protein from the Pseudomonas plasmid pVS1 (Heeb et al., 2000)
  13096..13497   -  CDS            Y4CG_SINFN (fragment): Protein inferred from homology: Swiss-Prot protein existence level 3. From Sinorhizobium fredii (strain NBRC 101917 / NGR234).
