[The description below was written by a language model from this plasmid's Addgene catalogue record and pLannotate feature annotations shown in this document.]
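Description:
pGW-GOI-TurboID-GFP is an empty Gateway destination vector built on the pGWB505 plant binary backbone, designed for TurboID-based proximity labelling in plants (the associated toolbox was described for Nicotiana benthamiana). As a binary vector it carries a ColE1/pMB1-type origin with a bom site for high-copy maintenance in E. coli and the pVS1 oriV, RepA and StaA functions for replication and stability in Agrobacterium. A spectinomycin/streptomycin resistance gene (aadA) lies outside the T-DNA. Because the unrecombined Gateway cassette still contains the ccdB toxin gene and a chloramphenicol resistance gene, the plasmid is propagated in a ccdB-tolerant strain under chloramphenicol and spectinomycin selection.

Between the nopaline-type right and left T-DNA borders, a CaMV 35S promoter drives the attR1–CmR–ccdB–attR2 cassette, followed by TurboID fused directly to GFP (S65T) and a NOS terminator. An LR reaction with an entry clone replaces the cassette with a gene of interest, which is thereby positioned upstream of the tags to give a C-terminal TurboID-GFP fusion. TurboID, an engineered E. coli biotin ligase, biotinylates nearby proteins for later capture, while GFP allows localisation and expression of the fusion to be checked. The depositor notes that the TurboID segment was amplified as 3xHA-TurboID from a mammalian expression plasmid and carries a silent C249A nucleotide change. The HA tags are not annotated in the feature table, though an unannotated gap sits between attR2 and TurboID. The T-DNA also holds a NOS promoter–HygR–NOS terminator unit for hygromycin selection of transformed plant cells.
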