Addgene plasmid #209379: pGW-GOI-TurboID-GFP
Purpose: (Empty Backbone) Gateway compatible plasmid for TurboID-based proximity labelling experiment in planta
Depositing lab: Rosa Lozano-Durán. Depositing organization: Center for Plant Molecular Biology (ZMBP). Publication: The Ti-TAN plasmid toolbox for TurboID-based proximity labeling assays in Nicotiana benthamiana. Tan H, Zhou Y, Dinius E, Lozano-Duran R. J Integr Plant Biol. 2024 Jan 31. doi: 10.1111/jipb.13610. PubMed 38294100.
Backbone
  Vector backbone: pGWB505
  Backbone manufacturer: http://shimane-u.org/nakagawa/gbv.htm
  Vector type: Plant Expression
  Selectable markers: Hygromycin
Growth in bacteria
  Bacterial resistance: Chloramphenicol and Spectinomycin, 25 & 50 μg/mL
  Growth temperature: 37°C
  Growth strain: ccdB Survival
  Copy number: High Copy
Gene/Insert
  Gene/Insert name: None
  Mutation: TurboID gene sequence C249A
Terms and licenses: Academic/Nonprofit Terms; Industry Terms: Not Available to Industry
Depositor comments: 3XHA-TurboID sequence was amplified from 3xHA-TurboID-NLS_pCDNA3 (Addgene#107171). The 249th nucleotide cytosine (C) of TurboID was changed to adenine (A) without affecting the TurboID protein sequence.
How to cite: pGW-GOI-TurboID-GFP was a gift from Rosa Lozano-Durán (Addgene plasmid # 209379 ; http://n2t.net/addgene:209379 ; RRID:Addgene_209379)
